Addgene plasmid #224051: AiP14668 - pAAV-AiE0724m-minBG-iCre(R297T)-BGHpA (Alias: CN4668)
Purpose: AiE0724m is an enhancer sequence, designed to drive AAV-mediated transgene expression in cortical Lamp5 GABAergic neurons
Depositing lab: Allen Institute for Brain Science & Jonathan Ting. Depositing organization: Allen Institute. Publication: A suite of enhancer AAVs and transgenic mouse lines for genetic access to cortical cell types. Ben-Simon Y, Hooper M, Narayan S, Daigle TL, Dwivedi D, Way SW, Oster A, Stafford DA, Mich JK, Taormina MJ, Martinez RA, Opitz-Araya X, Roth JR, Alexander JR, Allen S, Amster A, Arbuckle J, Ayala A, Baker PM, Bakken TE, Barcelli T, Barta S, Bendrick J, Bertagnolli D, Bielstein C, Bishwakarma P, Bowlus J, Boyer G, Brouner K, Casian B, Casper T, Chakka AB, Chakrabarty R, Chance RK, Chavan S, Clark M, Colbert K, Collman F, Daniel S, Departee M, DiValentin P, Donadio N, Dotson N, Egdorf T, Fliss T, Gabitto M, Garcia J, Gary A, Gasperini M, Gloe J, Goldy J, Gore BB, Graybuck L, Greisman N, Haeseleer F, Halterman C, Haradon Z, Hastings SD, Helback O, Ho W, Hockemeyer D, Huang C, Huff S, Hunker A, Johansen N, Jones D, Juneau Z, Kalmbach B, Kannan M, Khem S, Kussick E, Kutsal R, Larsen R, Lee C, Lee AY, Leibly M, Lenz GH, Li S, Liang E, Lusk N, Madigan Z, Malloy J, Malone J, McCue R, Melchor J, Mollenkopf T, Moosman S, Morin E, Newman D, Ng L, Ngo K, Omstead V, Otto S, Oyama A, Pena N, Pham T, Phillips E, Pom CA, Potekhina L, Ransford S, Ray PL, Rette D, Reynoldson C, Rimorin C, Rocha D, Ruiz A, Sanchez REA, Sawyer L, Sedeno-Cortes A, Sevigny JP, Shapovalova N, Shepard N, Shulga L, Sigler AR, Siverts L, Soliman S, Somasundaram S, Staats B, Stewart K, Szelenyi E, Tieu M, Trader C, Tran A, van Velthoven CTJ, Walker M, Wang Y, Weed N, Wirthlin M, Wood T, Wynalda B, Yao Z, Zhou T, Ariza J, Dee N, Reding M, Ronellenfitch K, Mufti S, Sunkin SM, Smith KA, Esposito L, Waters J, Thyagarajan B, Yao S, Lein ES, Zeng H, Levi BP, Ngai J, Ting JT, Tasic B. Cell. 2025 May 16:S0092-8674(25)00513-6. doi: 10.1016/j.cell.2025.05.002. PubMed 40403729.
Backbone
  Vector backbone: pAAV
  Vector type: AAV
Growth in bacteria
  Bacterial resistance: Ampicillin, 100 μg/mL
  Growth temperature: 30°C
  Growth strain: NEB Stable
  Copy number: High Copy
Gene/Insert
  Gene/Insert name: iCre(R297T)
  Species: Synthetic
  Mutation: NA
  Promoter: minBG
  Cloning method: Other
Terms and licenses: Academic/Nonprofit Terms; Industry Terms: Not Available to Industry
Depositor comments: Cloning Method: RE Cloning
How to cite: AiP14668 - pAAV-AiE0724m-minBG-iCre(R297T)-BGHpA (Alias: CN4668) was a gift from Allen Institute for Brain Science & Jonathan Ting (Addgene plasmid # 224051 ; http://n2t.net/addgene:224051 ; RRID:Addgene_224051)
