[The description below was written by a language model from this plasmid's Addgene catalogue record and pLannotate feature annotations shown in this document.]
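Description:
AiP14668 - pAAV-AiE0724m-minBG-iCre(R297T)-BGHpA (alias CN4668) is an AAV transfer plasmid of about 4.6 kb built on a pAAV backbone, intended for packaging into recombinant adeno-associated virus and delivery to the brain. It is maintained in bacteria through a high-copy ColE1/pUC-type origin and selected with ampicillin via the bla gene and its own promoter. An f1 phage origin is also present in the backbone, along with small remnants of pBR322 bom and rop sequences. The expression cassette lies between AAV2 inverted terminal repeats, which supply the cis signals for genome replication and encapsidation. The automated annotation found one ITR intact and the other only as short fragments, which may reflect the difficulty of sequencing and annotating these repeats rather than a real truncation.

Between the ITRs, the AiE0724m enhancer sits upstream of a minimal beta-globin promoter (minBG), which has little activity on its own and therefore passes the enhancer's cell-type specificity on to the transgene. Neither element is annotated as such in the feature table. A short match to mouse Aass in the upstream region falls where the enhancer should lie and is probably an incidental similarity hit. The payload is iCre(R297T), a synthetic codon-improved Cre recombinase carrying the R297T substitution, followed by the bovine growth hormone polyadenylation signal. The record does not state the reason for the substitution. According to the depositor, the enhancer is designed to drive AAV-mediated expression in cortical Lamp5 GABAergic neurons, so the virus should supply Cre selectively in that interneuron population, allowing recombination of loxP-flanked alleles or reporters there. It belongs to a larger suite of enhancer AAVs for genetic access to cortical cell types.
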