Features (pLannotate 1.2.2; 13 found; start..end, strand, type, name):
      9..36      +  repeat_region  AAV2 ITR (fragment): inverted terminal repeat of adeno-associated virus serotype 2 inverted
     65..92      +  repeat_region  AAV2 ITR (fragment): inverted terminal repeat of adeno-associated virus serotype 2 inverted
    156..269     -  CDS            Aass (fragment): AASS_MOUSE - Also known as Lorsdh. Experimental evidence at protein level: Swiss-Prot protein existence level 1. Bifunctional enzyme that catalyzes the first two steps in lysine degradation. The N-terminal and the C-terminal contain lysine- oxoglutarate reductase and saccharopine dehydrogenase activity, respectively. From Mus musculus (Mouse).
    569..1594    +  CDS            cre: RECR_BPP1 - Experimental evidence at protein level: Swiss-Prot protein existence level 1. Catalyzes site-specific recombination between two 34-base- pair LOXP sites. Its role is to maintain the phage genome as a monomeric unit-copy plasmid in the lysogenic state. From Escherichia phage P1 (Bacteriophage P1).
   1634..1745    +  polyA_signal   bGH poly(A) signal: bovine growth hormone polyadenylation signal
   1863..2003    +  repeat_region  AAV2 ITR: inverted terminal repeat of adeno-associated virus serotype 2 inverted
   2008..2059    -  misc_feature   bom (fragment): basis of mobility region from pBR322
   2078..2533    +  rep_origin     f1 ori (sequence partly withheld): f1 bacteriophage origin of replication; arrow indicates direction of (+) strand synthesis
   2534..2583    -  misc_feature   bom (fragment): basis of mobility region from pBR322
   2685..2720    -  CDS            rop (fragment): Rop protein, which maintains plasmids at low copy number; rop
   2815..2919    +  promoter       AmpR promoter: bla
   2920..3780    +  CDS            AmpR: β-lactamase; bla; confers resistance to ampicillin, carbenicillin, and related antibiotics
   3951..4539    +  rep_origin     ori: high-copy-number ColE1/pMB1/pBR322/pUC origin of replication
>Addgene plasmid #224051 | AiP14668 - pAAV-AiE0724m-minBG-iCre(R297T)-BGHpA (Alias: CN4668) | addgene full sequence | sequence record 449642 | Addgene NGS Result
GCAGGCAGCTGCGCGCTCGCTCGCTCACTGAGGCCGCCCGGGCGTCGGGCGACCTTTGGTCGCCCGGCCT
CAGTGAGCGAGCGAGCGCGCAGAGAGGGAGTGGCCAACTCCATCACTAGGGGTTCCTGCGGCCGCACGCG
TACCGGTCCCCTTACCATTTCTTCAACATAAGGGTAAAGCATGTCTCCAAAGTATTCCGTAGCCTCGATT
GGAAGCTGTGCTGGCAAATTGTCAATGGAACACATCAGGATCCCGGAGCCTTCAACACTAAGAGAGGCAA
CATCCTTTATTCAAATGCACAAAATATGACTTGAAATTTTTCCCAGACTCTACTCCATTCCAACATTTGT
ATCACTGCTATTAATATATTTATAGTCTTGAGAAAAAGGCATAACACTATAAACAAGACTGCTTTTCAAA
CAAAACTTTTTTTTTCCAACTTGGCAGCCTATCTGAGCTCGGGCTGGGCATAAAAGTCAGGGCAGAGCCA
TCTATTGCTTACATTTGCTTCTGGGATCCAGATCTTTCGAAGCTAGCCACCATGGTGCCCAAGAAGAAGA
GGAAAGTCTCCAACCTGCTGACTGTGCACCAAAACCTGCCTGCCCTCCCTGTGGATGCCACCTCTGATGA
AGTCAGGAAGAACCTGATGGACATGTTCAGGGACAGGCAGGCCTTCTCTGAACACACCTGGAAGATGCTC
CTGTCTGTGTGCAGATCCTGGGCTGCCTGGTGCAAGCTGAACAACAGGAAATGGTTCCCTGCTGAACCTG
AGGATGTGAGGGACTACCTCCTGTACCTGCAAGCCAGAGGCCTGGCTGTGAAGACCATCCAACAGCACCT
GGGCCAGCTCAACATGCTGCACAGGAGATCTGGCCTGCCTCGCCCTTCTGACTCCAATGCTGTGTCCCTG
GTGATGAGGAGAATCAGAAAGGAGAATGTGGATGCTGGGGAGAGAGCCAAGCAGGCCCTGGCCTTTGAAC
GCACTGACTTTGACCAAGTCAGATCCCTGATGGAGAACTCTGACAGATGCCAGGACATCAGGAACCTGGC
CTTCCTGGGCATTGCCTACAACACCCTGCTGCGCATTGCCGAAATTGCCAGAATCAGAGTGAAGGACATC
TCCCGCACCGATGGTGGGAGAATGCTGATCCACATTGGCAGGACCAAGACCCTGGTGTCCACAGCTGGTG
TGGAGAAGGCCCTGTCCCTGGGGGTTACCAAGCTGGTGGAGAGATGGATCTCTGTGTCTGGTGTGGCTGA
TGACCCCAACAACTACCTGTTCTGCCGGGTCAGAAAGAATGGTGTGGCTGCCCCTTCTGCCACCTCCCAA
CTGTCCACCCGGGCCCTGGAAGGGATCTTTGAGGCCACCCACCGCCTGATCTATGGTGCCAAGGATGACT
CTGGGCAGAGATACCTGGCCTGGTCTGGCCACTCTGCCAGAGTGGGTGCTGCCACCGACATGGCCAGGGC
TGGTGTGTCCATCCCTGAAATCATGCAGGCTGGTGGCTGGACCAATGTGAACATTGTGATGAACTACATC
AGAAACCTGGACTCTGAGACTGGGGCCATGGTGAGGCTGCTCGAAGATGGGGACTGAGGCGCGCCGAATT
CAAGCTTCTCGAGAGATCTTCGACTGTGCCTTCTAGTTGCCAGCCATCTGTTGTTTGCCCCTCCCCCGTG
CCTTCCTTGACCCTGGAAGGTGCCACTCCCACTGTCCTTTCCTAATAAAATGAGGAAATTGCATCGCATT
GTCTGAGTAGGTGTCATTCTATTCTGGGGGGTGGGGTGGGGCAGGACAGCAAGGGGGAGGATTGGGAAGA
CAATAGCAGGCATGAGATCTCACGTGCGGACCGAGCGGCCGCAGGAACCCCTAGTGATGGAGTTGGCCAC
TCCCTCTCTGCGCGCTCGCTCGCTCACTGAGGCCGGGCGACCAAAGGTCGCCCGACGCCCGGGCTTTGCC
CGGGCGGCCTCAGTGAGCGAGCGAGCGCGCAGCTGCCTGCAGGGGCGCCTGATGCGGTATTTTCTCCTTA
CGCATCTGTGCGGTATTTCACACCGCATA
[95 nt withheld, positions 2060-2154]
T
[46 nt withheld, positions 2156-2201]
C
[141 nt withheld, positions 2203-2343]
CCTTTGACGTTGGAGTCCACGTTCTTT
[37 nt withheld, positions 2371-2407]
ACTCTATCTCGGGCTATTCTTTTGATTTATAAGGGATTTTGCCGATTTCGGTCTATTGGTTAAAAAATGA
GCTGATTTAACAAAAATTTAACGCGAATTTTAACAAAATATTAACGTTTACAATTTTATGGTGCACTCTC
AGTACAATCTGCTCTGATGCCGCATAGTTAAGCCAGCCCCGACACCCGCCAACACCCGCTGACGCGCCCT
GACGGGCTTGTCTGCTCCCGGCATCCGCTTACAGACAAGCTGTGACCGTCTCCGGGAGCTGCATGTGTCA
GAGGTTTTCACCGTCATCACCGAAACGCGCGAGACGAAAGGGCCTCGTGATACGCCTATTTTTATAGGTT
AATGTCATGATAATAATGGTTTCTTAGACGTCAGGTGGCACTTTTCGGGGAAATGTGCGCGGAACCCCTA
TTTGTTTATTTTTCTAAATACATTCAAATATGTATCCGCTCATGAGACAATAACCCTGATAAATGCTTCA
ATAATATTGAAAAAGGAAGAGTATGAGTATTCAACATTTCCGTGTCGCCCTTATTCCCTTTTTTGCGGCA
TTTTGCCTTCCTGTTTTTGCTCACCCAGAAACGCTGGTGAAAGTAAAAGATGCTGAAGATCAGTTGGGTG
CACGAGTGGGTTACATCGAACTGGATCTCAACAGCGGTAAGATCCTTGAGAGTTTTCGCCCCGAAGAACG
TTTTCCAATGATGAGCACTTTTAAAGTTCTGCTATGTGGCGCGGTATTATCCCGTATTGACGCCGGGCAA
GAGCAACTCGGTCGCCGCATACACTATTCTCAGAATGACTTGGTTGAGTACTCACCAGTCACAGAAAAGC
ATCTTACGGATGGCATGACAGTAAGAGAATTATGCAGTGCTGCCATAACCATGAGTGATAACACTGCGGC
CAACTTACTTCTGACAACGATCGGAGGACCGAAGGAGCTAACCGCTTTTTTGCACAACATGGGGGATCAT
GTAACTCGCCTTGATCGTTGGGAACCGGAGCTGAATGAAGCCATACCAAACGACGAGCGTGACACCACGA
TGCCTGTAGCAATGGCAACAACGTTGCGCAAACTATTAACTGGCGAACTACTTACTCTAGCTTCCCGGCA
ACAATTAATAGACTGGATGGAGGCGGATAAAGTTGCAGGACCACTTCTGCGCTCGGCCCTTCCGGCTGGC
TGGTTTATTGCTGATAAATCTGGAGCCGGTGAGCGTGGGTCTCGCGGTATCATTGCAGCACTGGGGCCAG
ATGGTAAGCCCTCCCGTATCGTAGTTATCTACACGACGGGGAGTCAGGCAACTATGGATGAACGAAATAG
ACAGATCGCTGAGATAGGTGCCTCACTGATTAAGCATTGGTAACTGTCAGACCAAGTTTACTCATATATA
CTTTAGATTGATTTAAAACTTCATTTTTAATTTAAAAGGATCTAGGTGAAGATCCTTTTTGATAATCTCA
TGACCAAAATCCCTTAACGTGAGTTTTCGTTCCACTGAGCGTCAGACCCCGTAGAAAAGATCAAAGGATC
TTCTTGAGATCCTTTTTTTCTGCGCGTAATCTGCTGCTTGCAAACAAAAAAACCACCGCTACCAGCGGTG
GTTTGTTTGCCGGATCAAGAGCTACCAACTCTTTTTCCGAAGGTAACTGGCTTCAGCAGAGCGCAGATAC
CAAATACTGTTCTTCTAGTGTAGCCGTAGTTAGGCCACCACTTCAAGAACTCTGTAGCACCGCCTACATA
CCTCGCTCTGCTAATCCTGTTACCAGTGGCTGCTGCCAGTGGCGATAAGTCGTGTCTTACCGGGTTGGAC
TCAAGACGATAGTTACCGGATAAGGCGCAGCGGTCGGGCTGAACGGGGGGTTCGTGCACACAGCCCAGCT
TGGAGCGAACGACCTACACCGAACTGAGATACCTACAGCGTGAGCTATGAGAAAGCGCCACGCTTCCCGA
AGGGAGAAAGGCGGACAGGTATCCGGTAAGCGGCAGGGTCGGAACAGGAGAGCGCACGAGGGAGCTTCCA
GGGGGAAACGCCTGGTATCTTTATAGTCCTGTCGGGTTTCGCCACCTCTGACTTGAGCGTCGATTTTTGT
GATGCTCGTCAGGGGGGCGGAGCCTATGGAAAAACGCCAGCAACGCGGCCTTTTTACGGTTCCTGGCCTT
TTGCTGGCCTTTTGCTCACATGTCCT
